>Addgene plasmid #147697 | pAc5.1B-EGFP-DmNot2-del393-429-dsRNAres_U | depositor full sequence | sequence record 290144 | Full Sequence
CTTCAAGGAATTAATTCTATATTCTAAAAACACAAATGATACTTCTAAAAAAAATCATGAATGGCATCAA
CTCTGAATCAAATCTTTGCAGATGCACCTACTTCTCATTTCCACTGTCACATCATTTTTCCAGATCTCGC
TGCCTGTTATGTGGCCCACAAACCAAGACACGTTTTATGGCCATTAAAGCTGGCTGATCGTCGCCAAACA
CCAAATACATATCAATATGTACATTCGAGAAAGAAGCGATCAAAGAAGCGTCTTCGGGCGAGTAGGAGAA
TGCGGAGGAGAAGGAGAACGAGCTGATCTAGTATCTCTCCACAATCCAATGCCAACTGACCAACTGGCCA
TATTCGGAGCAATTTGAAGCCAATTTCCATCGCCTGGCGATCGCTCCATTCTTGGCTATATGTTTTTCAC
CGTTCCCGGGGCCATTTTCAAAGACTCGTCGGTAAGATAAGATTGTGTCACTCGCTGTCTCTCTTCATTT
GTCGAAGAATGCTGAGGAATTTCGCGATGACGTCGGCGAGTATTTTGAAGAATGAGAATAATTTGTATTT
ATACGAAAATCAGTTAGTGGAATTTTCTACAAAAACATGTTATCTATAGATAATTTTGTTGCAAAATATG
TTGACTATGACAAAGATTGTATGTATATACCTTTAATGTATTCTCATTTTCTTATGTATTTATAATGGCA
ATGATGATACTGATGATATTTTAAGATGATGCCAGACCACAGGCTGATTTCTGCGTCTTTTGCCGAACGC
AGTGCATGTGCGGTTGTTGTTTTTTGGAATAGTTTCAATTTTCGGACTGTCCGCTTTGATTTCAGTTTCT
TGGCTTATTCAAAAAGCAAAGTAAAGCCAAAAAAGCGAGATGGCAATACCAAATGCGGCAAAACGGTAGT
GGAAGGAAAGGGGTGCGGGGCAGCGGAAGGAAGGGTGGGGCGGGGCGTGGCGGGGTCTGTGGCTGGGCGC
GACGTCACCGACGTTGGAGCCACTCCTTTGACCATGTGTGCGTGTGTGTATTATTCGTGTCTCGCCACTC
GCCGGTTGTTTTTTTCTTTTTATCTCGCTCTCTCTAGCGCCATCTCGTACGCATGCTCAACGCACCGCAT
GTTGCCGTGTCCTTTATGCGTCATTTTGGCTCGAAATAGGCAATTATTTAAACAAAGATTAGTCAACGAA
AACGCTAAAATAAATAAGTCTACAATATGGTTACTTATTGCCATGTGTGTGCAGCCAACGATAGCAACAA
AAGCAACAACACAGTGGCTTTCCCTCTTTCACTTTTTGTTTGCAAGCGCGTGCGAGCAAGACGGCACGAC
CGGCAAACGCAATTACGCTGACAAAGAGCAGACGAAGTTTTGGCCGAAAAACATCAAGGCGCCTGATACG
AATGCATTTGCAATAACAATTGCGATATTTAATATTGTTTATGAAGCTGTTTGACTTCAAAACACACAAA
AAAAAAAATAAAACAAATTATTTGAAAGAGAATTAGGAATCGGACAGCTTATCGTTACGGGCTAACAGCA
CACCGAGACGAAATAGCTTACCTGACGTCACAGCCTCTGGAAGAACTGCCGCCAAGCAGAGAGAGAGAGA
AAAAGAGGGAGAGCAGCTTAGACCGCATGTGCTTGTGTGTGAGGCGTCTCTCTCTTCGTCTCCTGTTTGC
GCAAACGCATAGACTGCACTGAGAAAATCGATTACCTATTTTTTATGAATGAATATTTGCACTATTACTA
TTCAAAACTATTAAGATAGCAATCACATTCAATAGCCAAATACTATACCACCTGAGCGATGCAACGAAAT
GATCAATTTGAGCAAAAATGCTGCATATTTAGGACGGCATCATTATAGAAATGCTTCTTGCTGTGTACTT
TTCTCTCGTCTGGCAGCTGTTTCGCCGTTATTGTTAAAACCGGCTTAAGTTAGGTGTGTTTTCTACGACT
AGTGATGCCCCTACTAGAAGATGTGTGTTGCACAAATGTCCCTGAATAACCAATTTGAAGTGCAGATAGC
AGTAAACGTAAGCTAATATGAATATTATTTAACTGTAATGTTTTAATATCGCTGGACATTACTAATAAAC
CCACTATAAACACATGTACATATGTATGTTTTGGCATACAATGAGTAGTTGGGGAAAAAATGTGTAAAAG
CACCGTGACCATCACAGCATAAAGATAACCAGCTGAAGTATCGAATATGAGTAACCCCCAAATTGAATCA
CATGCCGCAACTGATAGGACCCATGGAAGTACACTCTTCATGGCGATATACAAGACACACACAAGCACGA
ACACCCAGTTGCGGAGGAAATTCTCCGTAAATGAAAACCCAATCGGCGAACAATTCATACCCATATATGG
TAAAAGTTTTGAACGCGACTTGAGAGCGGAGAGCATTGCGGCTGATAAGGTTTTAGCGCTAAGCGGGCTT
TATAAAACGGGCTGCGGGACCAGTTTTCATATCACTACCGTTTGAGTTCTTGTGCTGTGTGGATACTCCT
CCCGACACAAAGCCGCTCCATCAGCCAGCAGTCGTCTAATCCAGAGACCCCGGATCGGGGTACCAACATG
GTGAGCAAGGGCGAGGAGCTGTTCACCGGGGTGGTGCCCATCCTGGTCGAGCTGGACGGCGACGTAAACG
GCCACAAGTTCAGCGTGTCCGGCGAGGGCGAGGGCGATGCCACCTACGGCAAGCTGACCCTGAAGTTCAT
CTGCACCACCGGCAAGCTGCCCGTGCCCTGGCCCACCCTCGTGACCACCCTGACCTACGGCGTGCAGTGC
TTCAGCCGCTACCCCGACCACATGAAGCAGCACGACTTCTTCAAGTCCGCCATGCCCGAAGGCTACGTCC
AGGAGCGCACCATCTTCTTCAAGGACGACGGCAACTACAAGACCCGCGCCGAGGTGAAGTTCGAGGGCGA
CACCCTGGTGAACCGCATCGAGCTGAAGGGCATCGACTTCAAGGAGGACGGCAACATCCTGGGGCACAAG
CTGGAGTACAACTACAACAGCCACAACGTCTATATCATGGCCGACAAGCAGAAGAACGGCATCAAGGTGA
ACTTCAAGATCCGCCACAACATCGAGGACGGCAGCGTGCAGCTCGCCGACCACTACCAGCAGAACACCCC
CATCGGCGACGGCCCCGTGCTGCTGCCCGACAACCACTACCTGAGCACCCAGTCCGCCCTGAGCAAAGAC
CCCAACGAGAAGCGCGATCACATGGTCCTGCTGGAGTTCGTGACCGCCGCCGGGATCACTCTCGGCATGG
ACGAGCTGTACAAGCCAAGCTTGATGGCGAATTTAAATTTTCAACAACCCCCGAGAAGTATAGCGAACGC
GGCGTTAGCTGGCCGGACAACAGGCGGATTCGGTGGTAGCTCCCTGGCTGGCCATGTGACGCCCACGTCG
GGCATGTTTCAAACCGACTTCGCCAACTCCTATCCAGGAACGGCGAACTACGGACAGGCGCCGCAGCAGC
AGCAACAACAGCAGCAGCAGCCCCAACTGTCGCCGAACCGGAATGCCCAGCTGTCGGTCGGCGGACCCGC
CATCTCGAGCGGCAACCGCAACGCCAACCTCTTCGGCCAGCGTCAGTTTGTGGAGCGGCGAGCCATGCAA
GGATTGGGCAGTGGCCCCATGTCGAACATGGGCAACTTCATGCAGACGGGTCGCGGCGGCTACGGAACGG
GCGGAGGCGGTGGCGGTCCTTTGAATAACTTCCACGTGTTCGGCGGCGGCGGTGGTAGCGACACCTCCAC
GCCTGCCCTGCTCGATCCCACGGAGTTCCCCTCCTTGACCAACGCTCGTGGACAAAATGATCAAACGTTG
CCGCAGTCCAACCCCTTGCAACCCCCCGGATCCAAGCCGTACGGAAACTTTTTCACGTCATTCGGAATGG
TCAAACAGCCCACCAGTGAACAGAGCGAATTTACCATGTCAAATGAAGATTTTCCAGCCCTTCCCGGAAC
GCAGAATTCCGATGGAACGACCAATGCCGTCGGTTCCGTGGCTGGCACGGGCGGAAGCGGCGGAGCTAGC
ACGGAAAATCATCTGGATGGAACCGAGAAACCCATGAACTCCATCGTCGTGTCCGGCAGTGCCTCCGGAT
CCTCCGGAAGCAATGTGGGAGTCGTCGGAGGAAACGGACTGGGAGCTGTCGGATCGGGAATTGGTGGACT
GGCGGTCGGAGGAGGAGGCGGCGCGGGATCCAGTGGCGGAGGCGGCGTGGGAGGAAACGCGGCTTCCGGA
GTCGTGGGAGGTAGCCACGTTGGCTTGGTCGGATCGAATTCCGGAATCGGAGGAGTGAATTCCGTTCCGA
ATTCCAACGCTATGATGGGAGTTGGAGGAGGATTGGGTTCGGGCTCCGGATCCTCAGGTTCCGGCGCCGG
AGGAGAACACTTGAATGACAACAGCTCCAATGACAAGCTCGTTAAATCCGGAGTCCAGACATCCCCGGAC
GGTAAAGTGGATCTCACGGGTTTAGGCCTGAACCTGAACTCGCAGGAGAGCTTGCATACAACCTTCGCTG
GCCCCTTCGTAGCACAGCCCTGCAGAGCACAAGACGTTGAGTTCAACGTGCCACCCGAATATCTGATTAA
CTTTGCGATAAGAGACAAACTAACAGCGCCGGTACTGAAAAAGCTGCAAGAAGACCTGCTCTTTTTCCTT
TTTTACACGAACATCGGCGATATGATGCAATTGATGGCAGCTGCTGAATTGCATAGTCGCGAGTGGCGAT
ACCACGTGGAGGAGAAAATATGGATAACTCGAATTCCTGGCATTGATCAATATGAAAAAAATGGTACAAA
AGAGCGCGGCACCTTCTACTACTTTGATGCGCAAAGTTGGAAACGTTTGTCCAAGGTTTTCCAAATAGAT
CCCGAGAAATTAGATAAATGTCCCAATATAAGTGCGTTTATGAATGGACAGTCTGTATAATCTAGAGGGC
CCGCGGTTCGAAGGTAAGCCTATCCCTAACCCTCTCCTCGGTCTCGATTCTACGCGTACCGGTCATCATC
ACCATCACCATTGAGTTTAAACCCGCTGATCAGCCTCGACTGTGCCTTCTAAGGCCTGAGCTCGCTGATC
AGCCTCGATCGAGGATCCAGACATGATAAGATACATTGATGAGTTTGGACAAACCACAACTAGAATGCAG
TGAAAAAAATGCTTTATTTGTGAAATTTGTGATGCTATTGCTTTATTTGTAACCATTATAAGCTGCAATA
AACAAGTTAACAACAACAATTGCATTCATTTTATGTTTCAGGTTCAGGGGGAGGTGTGGGAGGTTTTTTA
AAGCAAGTAAAACCTCTACAAATGTGGTATGGCTGATTATGATCAGTCGACCGATGCCCTTGAGAGCCTT
CAACCCAGTCAGCTCCTTCCGGTGGGCGCGGGGCATGACTATCGTCGCCGCACTTATGACTGTCTTCTTT
ATCATGCAACTCGTAGGACAGGTGCCGGCAGCGCTCTGGGTCATTTTCGGCGAGGACCGCTTTCGCTGGA
GCGCGACGATGATCGGCCTGTCGCTTGCGGTATTCGGAATCTTGCACGCCCTCGCTCAAGCCTTCGTCAC
TGGTCCCGCCACCAAACGTTTCGGCGAGAAGCAGGCCATTATCGCCGGCATGGCGGCCGACGCGCTGGGC
TACGTCTTGCTGGCGTTCGCGACGCGAGGCTGGATGGCCTTCCCCATTATGATTCTTCTCGCTTCCGGCG
GCATCGGGATGCCCGCGTTGCAGGCCATGCTGTCCAGGCAGGTAGATGACGACCATCAGGGACAGCTTCA
AGGATCGCTCGCGGCTCTTACCAGCCAGCAAAAGGCCAGGAACCGTAAAAAGGCCGCGTTGCTGGCGTTT
TTCCATAGGCTCCGCCCCCCTGACGAGCATCACAAAAATCGACGCTCAAGTCAGAGGTGGCGAAACCCGA
CAGGACTATAAAGATACCAGGCGTTTCCCCCTGGAAGCTCCCTCGTGCGCTCTCCTGTTCCGACCCTGCC
GCTTACCGGATACCTGTCCGCCTTTCTCCCTTCGGGAAGCGTGGCGCTTTCTCAATGCTCACGCTGTAGG
TATCTCAGTTCGGTGTAGGTCGTTCGCTCCAAGCTGGGCTGTGTGCACGAACCCCCCGTTCAGCCCGACC
GCTGCGCCTTATCCGGTAACTATCGTCTTGAGTCCAACCCGGTAAGACACGACTTATCGCCACTGGCAGC
AGCCACTGGTAACAGGATTAGCAGAGCGAGGTATGTAGGCGGTGCTACAGAGTTCTTGAAGTGGTGGCCT
AACTACGGCTACACTAGAAGGACAGTATTTGGTATCTGCGCTCTGCTGAAGCCAGTTACCTTCGGAAAAA
GAGTTGGTAGCTCTTGATCCGGCAAACAAACCACCGCTGGTAGCGGTGGTTTTTTTGTTTGCAAGCAGCA
GATTACGCGCAGAAAAAAAGGATCTCAAGAAGATCCTTTGATCTTTTCTACGGGGTCTGACGCTCAGTGG
AACGAAAACTCACGTTAAGGGATTTTGGTCATGAGATTATCAAAAAGGATCTTCACCTAGATCCTTTTAA
ATTAAAAATGAAGTTTTAAATCAATCTAAAGTATATATGAGTAAACTTGGTCTGACAGTTACCAATGCTT
AATCAGTGAGGCACCTATCTCAGCGATCTGTCTATTTCGTTCATCCATAGTTGCCTGACTCCCCGTCGTG
TAGATAACTACGATACGGGAGGGCTTACCATCTGGCCCCAGTGCTGCAATGATACCGCGAGACCCACGCT
CACCGGCTCCAGATTTATCAGCAATAAACCAGCCAGCCGGAAGGGCCGAGCGCAGAAGTGGTCCTGCAAC
TTTATCCGCCTCCATCCAGTCTATTAATTGTTGCCGGGAAGCTAGAGTAAGTAGTTCGCCAGTTAATAGT
TTGCGCAACGTTGTTGCCATTGCTGCAGGCATCGTGGTGTCACGCTCGTCGTTTGGTATGGCTTCATTCA
GCTCCGGTTCCCAACGATCAAGGCGAGTTACATGATCCCCCATGTTGTGCAAAAAAGCGGTTAGCTCCTT
CGGTCCTCCGATCGTTGTCAGAAGTAAGTTGGCCGCAGTGTTATCACTCATGGTTATGGCAGCACTGCAT
AATTCTCTTACTGTCATGCCATCCGTAAGATGCTTTTCTGTGACTGGTGAGTACTCAACCAAGTCATTCT
GAGAATAGTGTATGCGGCGACCGAGTTGCTCTTGCCCGGCGTCAACACGGGATAATACCGCGCCACATAG
CAGAACTTTAAAAGTGCTCATCATTGGAAAACGTTCTTCGGGGCGAAAACTCTCAAGGATCTTACCGCTG
TTGAGATCCAGTTCGATGTAACCCACTCGTGCACCCAACTGATCTTCAGCATCTTTTACTTTCACCAGCG
TTTCTGGGTGAGCAAAAACAGGAAGGCAAAATGCCGCAAAAAAGGGAATAAGGGCGACACGGAAATGTTG
AATACTCATACTCTTCCTTTTTCAATATTATTGAAGCATTTATCAGGGTTATTGTCTCATGAGCGGATAC
ATATTTGAATGTATTTAGAAAAATAAACAAATAGGGGTTCCGCGCACATTTCCCCGAAAAGTGCCACCTG
ACGTCTAAGAAACCATTATTATCATGACATTAACCTATAAAAATAGGCGTATCACGAGGCCCTTTCGT
Features (pLannotate 1.2.2; 10 found; start..end, strand, type, name):
     56..2568    +  promoter       Ac5 promoter: Drosophila melanogaster actin 5C promoter
   2588..3304    +  CDS            EGFP: EGFP is a basic (constitutively fluorescent) green fluorescent protein published in 1996, derived from Aequorea victoria. It is reported to be a rapidly-maturing weak dimer with moderate acid sensitivity.
   3314..4957    +  CDS            Rga (fragment): RGA_DROME - Also known as Not2 From Drosophila melanogaster (Fruit fly).
   4983..5024    +  CDS            V5 tag: epitope tag from simian virus 5
   5124..5258    -  polyA_signal   SV40 poly(A) signal: SV40 polyadenylation signal
   5281..5365    -  CDS            large T antigen (fragment): large T antigen from SV40 (simian virus 40)
   5366..5836    +  CDS            TcR (fragment): tetracycline efflux protein; tet; confers resistance to tetracycline
   5880..6468    -  rep_origin     ori: high-copy-number ColE1/pMB1/pBR322/pUC origin of replication
   6639..7499    -  CDS            AmpR: β-lactamase; bla; confers resistance to ampicillin, carbenicillin, and related antibiotics
   7500..7604    -  promoter       AmpR promoter: bla
