[The description below was written by a language model from this plasmid's Addgene catalogue record and pLannotate feature annotations shown in this document.]
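Description:
pAc5.1B-EGFP-DmNot2-del393-429-dsRNAres_U is a 7,698 nt insect expression plasmid. The catalogue lists its backbone as unknown, but the name and annotated parts point to a pAc5.1-type vector. It is maintained in E. coli through a ColE1/pUC-family origin and selected with ampicillin via the β-lactamase gene and its own promoter. The catalogue describes it as low copy, although the annotated origin is of the high-copy type. Short fragments of a tetracycline resistance gene and of SV40 large T antigen are also annotated. These appear to be non-functional backbone remnants.

Expression is driven by the Drosophila melanogaster actin 5C promoter, which gives strong constitutive transcription in fly cells. Downstream, EGFP is followed almost immediately by the Rga (Not2/regena) coding sequence, an arrangement consistent with an N-terminal EGFP fusion to this subunit of the CCR4-NOT deadenylase complex. The ORF derives from a fly reference mRNA, and the name indicates a deletion of residues 393–429, which fits its annotation as a fragment. A V5 epitope tag lies just after the insert, but the record does not show whether it is in frame or preceded by a stop codon. An SV40 polyadenylation signal is annotated downstream, on the opposite strand.

The "dsRNAres" label indicates a coding sequence altered to resist a dsRNA that targets the endogenous transcript, though the specific changes are not recorded. Such constructs are typically used in complementation assays in Drosophila cultured cells: the native protein is depleted by RNAi and the tagged mutant is tested for rescue. This fits the associated study on the structure and assembly of the NOT module.
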