Addgene plasmid #147697: pAc5.1B-EGFP-DmNot2-del393-429-dsRNAres_U
Purpose: Insect Expression of DmNot2-del393-429-dsRNAres
Depositing lab: Elisa Izaurralde. Depositing organization: Max Planck Institute for Developmental Biology. Publication: Structure and assembly of the NOT module of the human CCR4-NOT complex. Boland A, Chen Y, Raisch T, Jonas S, Kuzuoglu-Ozturk D, Wohlbold L, Weichenrieder O, Izaurralde E. Nat Struct Mol Biol. 2013 Nov;20(11):1289-97. doi: 10.1038/nsmb.2681. Epub 2013 Oct 13. PubMed 24121232.
Backbone
  Vector backbone: Unknown
  Vector type: Insect Expression
Growth in bacteria
  Bacterial resistance: Ampicillin, 100 μg/mL
  Growth temperature: 37°C
  Growth strain: DH5alpha
  Copy number: Low Copy
Gene/Insert
  Gene/Insert name: DmNot2-del393-429-dsRNAres (alt names: regena (rga); CG2138, CG2161)
  Species: D. melanogaster (fly)
  Entrez Gene: Rga (a.k.a. Dmel_CG2161, CG2138, CG2161, Dmel\CG2161, NOT2, Not2, RGA, l(3)03834, not2)
  Cloning method: Unknown
Terms and licenses: Academic/Nonprofit Terms; Industry Terms: Not Available to Industry
Depositor comments: ORF extracted from NCBI NM_169080.1. Plasmids from this collection were made available to the research community and donated after the lab closed. Please note that the sequence provided by the depositing laboratory may be theoretical/predicted or based on Sanger sequencing results. There may be discrepancies between sequencing results obtained by Addgene and the depositor sequence. If an Addgene verified sequence is not available, please contact before placing your order to request that our lab fully sequence the plasmid.
How to cite: pAc5.1B-EGFP-DmNot2-del393-429-dsRNAres_U was a gift from Elisa Izaurralde (Addgene plasmid # 147697 ; http://n2t.net/addgene:147697 ; RRID:Addgene_147697)
